Addgene plasmid #177835: pTbp-Firefly
Purpose: Luciferase reporter for mouse Tbp
Depositing lab: Alexander Ruthenburg. Depositing organization: University of Chicago. Publication: The cardiac lncRNA Chantico directly regulates Cxcl1 chemokine transcription. Hall JM, Kainth AS, Rowton MJ, Lu E, Haddad G, Keplinger AJ, Šćepanović J , Perez-Cervantes C, Chan SSK, Piccirilli JA, Moskowitz IP, Ruthenburg AJ. bioRxiv 2021.12.23.474040 10.1101/2021.12.23.474040.
Backbone
  Vector backbone: pGL4.23-GW
  Vector type: Luciferase
Growth in bacteria
  Bacterial resistance: Ampicillin, 100 μg/mL
  Growth temperature: 37°C
  Growth strain: DH5alpha
  Copy number: High Copy
Gene/Insert
  Gene/Insert name: Luciferase
  Species: Firefly
  Promoter: Tbp
  Cloning method: Gibson Cloning
Terms and licenses: Academic/Nonprofit Terms; Industry Terms: Not Available to Industry
Depositor comments: The mouse Tbp gene promoter was inserted to drive Firefly luciferase expression. Please visit https://www.biorxiv.org/content/10.1101/2021.12.23.474040v1 for bioRxiv preprint.
How to cite: pTbp-Firefly was a gift from Alexander Ruthenburg (Addgene plasmid # 177835 ; http://n2t.net/addgene:177835 ; RRID:Addgene_177835)
