[The description below was written by a language model from this plasmid's Addgene catalogue record and pLannotate feature annotations shown in this document.]
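Description:
pTbp-Firefly is a mammalian luciferase reporter plasmid built on the pGL4.23-GW backbone, in which the mouse Tbp (TATA-binding protein) gene promoter was inserted by Gibson cloning to drive expression of firefly luciferase. The sequenced plasmid is about 4.5 kb. It is propagated in E. coli as a high-copy plasmid through a ColE1/pUC-type origin of replication and is selected with ampicillin via the β-lactamase (AmpR) gene and its bla promoter.

The annotated reporter is the synthetic luc2 version of firefly luciferase, whose coding sequence spans the numbering origin of the circular record. An SV40 polyadenylation signal lies immediately downstream of it to terminate and process the transcript, although it is annotated on the opposite strand. Upstream of the reporter region lie a synthetic poly(A) signal and an RNA polymerase II transcriptional pause site from the human α2 globin gene. These standard pGL4 elements block read-through transcription arising in the backbone, so luciferase signal reflects the activity of the inserted promoter rather than spurious upstream initiation. The Tbp promoter itself is not called as a feature. It presumably occupies the unannotated interval of roughly 300 bp between the pause site and the luc2 start, but the record does not define its boundaries. Short fragments annotated as SV40 large T antigen and a tetracycline resistance gene appear to be backbone remnants rather than functional genes.

The record gives the purpose simply as a luciferase reporter for mouse Tbp, that is, a readout of Tbp promoter activity in transfected cells. It comes from a study of lncRNA-mediated regulation of chemokine transcription, but its exact role there is not stated.
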