Features (pLannotate 1.2.2; 9 found; start..end, strand, type, name):
   1564..1685    -  polyA_signal   SV40 poly(A) signal: SV40 polyadenylation signal
   1708..1776    -  CDS            large T antigen (fragment): large T antigen from SV40 (simian virus 40)
   1792..1924    +  CDS            TcR (fragment): tetracycline efflux protein; tet; confers resistance to tetracycline
   2104..2692    -  rep_origin     ori: high-copy-number ColE1/pMB1/pBR322/pUC origin of replication
   2892..3752    -  CDS            AmpR: β-lactamase confers resistance to ampicillin, carbenicillin, and related antibiotics
   3753..3794    -  promoter       AmpR promoter (fragment): bla
   3857..3905    +  polyA_signal   poly(A) signal: synthetic polyadenylation signal
   3919..4010    +  misc_feature   pause site: RNA polymerase II transcriptional pause signal from the human α2 globin gene
   4337..1520    +  CDS            luciferase (across the origin): firefly luciferase synthetic luc2 version of the luciferase gene
>Addgene plasmid #177835 | pTbp-Firefly | addgene full sequence | sequence record 353279 | Addgene NGS Result
CACATATCGAGGTGGACATTACCTACGCCGAGTACTTCGAGATGAGCGTTCGGCTGGCAGAAGCTATGAA
GCGCTATGGGCTGAATACAAACCATCGGATCGTGGTGTGCAGCGAGAATAGCTTGCAGTTCTTCATGCCC
GTGTTGGGTGCCCTGTTCATCGGTGTGGCTGTGGCCCCAGCTAACGACATCTACAACGAGCGCGAGCTGC
TGAACAGCATGGGCATCAGCCAGCCCACCGTCGTATTCGTGAGCAAGAAAGGGCTGCAAAAGATCCTCAA
CGTGCAAAAGAAGCTACCGATCATACAAAAGATCATCATCATGGATAGCAAGACCGACTACCAGGGCTTC
CAAAGCATGTACACCTTCGTGACTTCCCATTTGCCACCCGGCTTCAACGAGTACGACTTCGTGCCCGAGA
GCTTCGACCGGGACAAAACCATCGCCCTGATCATGAACAGTAGTGGCAGTACCGGATTGCCCAAGGGCGT
AGCCCTACCGCACCGCACCGCTTGTGTCCGATTCAGTCATGCCCGCGACCCCATCTTCGGCAACCAGATC
ATCCCCGACACCGCTATCCTCAGCGTGGTGCCATTTCACCACGGCTTCGGCATGTTCACCACGCTGGGCT
ACTTGATCTGCGGCTTTCGGGTCGTGCTCATGTACCGCTTCGAGGAGGAGCTATTCTTGCGCAGCTTGCA
AGACTATAAGATTCAATCTGCCCTGCTGGTGCCCACACTATTTAGCTTCTTCGCTAAGAGCACTCTCATC
GACAAGTACGACCTAAGCAACTTGCACGAGATCGCCAGCGGCGGGGCGCCGCTCAGCAAGGAGGTAGGTG
AGGCCGTGGCCAAACGCTTCCACCTACCAGGCATCCGCCAGGGCTACGGCCTGACAGAAACAACCAGCGC
CATTCTGATCACCCCCGAAGGGGACGACAAGCCTGGCGCAGTAGGCAAGGTGGTGCCCTTCTTCGAGGCT
AAGGTGGTGGACTTGGACACCGGTAAGACACTGGGTGTGAACCAGCGCGGCGAGCTGTGCGTCCGTGGCC
CCATGATCATGAGCGGCTACGTTAACAACCCCGAGGCTACAAACGCTCTCATCGACAAGGACGGCTGGCT
GCACAGCGGCGACATCGCCTACTGGGACGAGGACGAGCACTTCTTCATCGTGGACCGGCTGAAGAGCCTG
ATCAAATACAAGGGCTACCAGGTAGCCCCAGCCGAACTGGAGAGCATCCTGCTGCAACACCCCAACATCT
TCGACGCCGGGGTCGCCGGCCTGCCCGACGACGATGCCGGCGAGCTGCCCGCCGCAGTCGTCGTGCTGGA
ACACGGTAAAACCATGACCGAGAAGGAGATCGTGGACTATGTGGCCAGCCAGGTTACAACCGCCAAGAAG
CTGCGCGGTGGTGTTGTGTTCGTGGACGAGGTGCCTAAAGGACTGACCGGCAAGTTGGACGCCCGCAAGA
TCCGCGAGATTCTCATTAAGGCCAAGAAGGGCGGCAAGATCGCCGTGTAATAATTCTAGAGTCGGGGCGG
CCGGCCGCTTCGAGCAGACATGATAAGATACATTGATGAGTTTGGACAAACCACAACTAGAATGCAGTGA
AAAAAATGCTTTATTTGTGAAATTTGTGATGCTATTGCTTTATTTGTAACCATTATAAGCTGCAATAAAC
AAGTTAACAACAACAATTGCATTCATTTTATGTTTCAGGTTCAGGGGGAGGTGTGGGAGGTTTTTTAAAG
CAAGTAAAACCTCTACAAATGTGGTAAAATCGATAAGGATCCGTCGACCGATGCCCTTGAGAGCCTTCAA
CCCAGTCAGCTCCTTCCGGTGGGCGCGGGGCATGACTATCGTCGCCGCACTTATGACTGTCTTCTTTATC
ATGCAACTCGTAGGACAGGTGCCGGCAGCGCTCTTCCGCTTCCTCGCTCACTGACTCGCTGCGCTCGGTC
GTTCGGCTGCGGCGAGCGGTATCAGCTCACTCAAAGGCGGTAATACGGTTATCCACAGAATCAGGGGATA
ACGCAGGAAAGAACATGTGAGCAAAAGGCCAGCAAAAGGCCAGGAACCGTAAAAAGGCCGCGTTGCTGGC
GTTTTTCCATAGGCTCCGCCCCCCTGACGAGCATCACAAAAATCGACGCTCAAGTCAGAGGTGGCGAAAC
CCGACAGGACTATAAAGATACCAGGCGTTTCCCCCTGGAAGCTCCCTCGTGCGCTCTCCTGTTCCGACCC
TGCCGCTTACCGGATACCTGTCCGCCTTTCTCCCTTCGGGAAGCGTGGCGCTTTCTCATAGCTCACGCTG
TAGGTATCTCAGTTCGGTGTAGGTCGTTCGCTCCAAGCTGGGCTGTGTGCACGAACCCCCCGTTCAGCCC
GACCGCTGCGCCTTATCCGGTAACTATCGTCTTGAGTCCAACCCGGTAAGACACGACTTATCGCCACTGG
CAGCAGCCACTGGTAACAGGATTAGCAGAGCGAGGTATGTAGGCGGTGCTACAGAGTTCTTGAAGTGGTG
GCCTAACTACGGCTACACTAGAAGAACAGTATTTGGTATCTGCGCTCTGCTGAAGCCAGTTACCTTCGGA
AAAAGAGTTGGTAGCTCTTGATCCGGCAAACAAACCACCGCTGGTAGCGGTGGTTTTTTTGTTTGCAAGC
AGCAGATTACGCGCAGAAAAAAAGGATCTCAAGAAGATCCTTTGATCTTTTCTACGGGGTCTGACGCTCA
GTGGAACGAAAACTCACGTTAAGGGATTTTGGTCATGAGATTATCAAAAAGGATCTTCACCTAGATCCTT
TTAAATTAAAAATGAAGTTTTAAATCAATCTAAAGTATATATGAGTAAACTTGGTCTGACAGCGGCCGCA
AATGCTAAACCACTGCAGTGGTTACCAGTGCTTGATCAGTGAGGCACCGATCTCAGCGATCTGCCTATTT
CGTTCGTCCATAGTGGCCTGACTCCCCGTCGTGTAGATCACTACGATTCGTGAGGGCTTACCATCAGGCC
CCAGCGCAGCAATGATGCCGCGAGAGCCGCGTTCACCGGCCCCCGATTTGTCAGCAATGAACCAGCCAGC
AGGGAGGGCCGAGCGAAGAAGTGGTCCTGCTACTTTGTCCGCCTCCATCCAGTCTATGAGCTGCTGTCGT
GATGCTAGAGTAAGAAGTTCGCCAGTGAGTAGTTTCCGAAGAGTTGTGGCCATTGCTACTGGCATCGTGG
TATCACGCTCGTCGTTCGGTATGGCTTCGTTCAACTCTGGTTCCCAGCGGTCAAGCCGGGTCACATGATC
ACCCATATTATGAAGAAATGCAGTCAGCTCCTTAGGGCCTCCGATCGTTGTCAGAAGTAAGTTGGCCGCG
GTGTTGTCGCTCATGGTAATGGCAGCACTACACAATTCTCTTACCGTCATGCCATCCGTAAGATGCTTTT
CCGTGACCGGCGAGTACTCAACCAAGTCGTTTTGTGAGTAGTGTATACGGCGACCAAGCTGCTCTTGCCC
GGCGTCTATACGGGACAACACCGCGCCACATAGCAGTACTTTGAAAGTGCTCATCATCGGGAATCGTTCT
TCGGGGCGGAAAGACTCAAGGATCTTGCCGCTATTGAGATCCAGTTCGATATAGCCCACTCTTGCACCCA
GTTGATCTTCAGCATCTTTTACTTTCACCAGCGTTTCGGGGTGTGCAAAAACAGGCAAGCAAAATGCCGC
AAAGAAGGGAATGAGTGCGACACGAAAATGTTGGATGCTCATACTCGTCCTTTTTCAATATTATTGAAGC
ATTTATCAGGGTTACTAGTACGTCTCTCAAGGATAAGTAAGTAATATTAAGGTACGGGAGGTATTGGACA
GGCCGCAATAAAATATCTTTATTTTCATTACATCTGTGTGTTGGTTTTTTGTGTGAATCGATAGTACTAA
CATACGCTCTCCATCAAAACAAAACGAAACAAAACAAACTAGCAAAATAGGCTGTCCCCAGTGCAAGTGC
AGGTGCCAGAACATTTCTCTGGCCTAACTGGCCGGTACCTGAGCTCGCTAGCCTCGAGGATATCCTACAC
AGAGAAACTCTTTCTCACAAAAACAAATCATGGAAGACTGAGGATGTAGTTCAGTGGTAGAACGCTTGCT
TGGGCTTGATCGCCATTGCCACATCCCCAACTGTTTCCGCTACACACTCAATAGATCTCTCTTTGACAGC
TAGAAAGGGCCGTCGGAGGCCCCGCCCCGGAACTGCTGGTACCCGGCCCGCTCGTTTCCTTCCCAGTGTC
TCACAGCTTAAGCACAACAAATCGGACTGCAGTCCTTGGCAATCCGGTACTGTTGGTAAAGCCACCATGG
AAGATGCCAAAAACATTAAGAAGGGCCCAGCGCCATTCTACCCACTCGAAGACGGGACCGCCGGCGAGCA
GCTGCACAAAGCCATGAAGCGCTACGCCCTGGTGCCCGGCACCATCGCCTTTACCGACG
